Addgene plasmid #142526: TFORF0006
Purpose: Lentiviral vector for overexpressing transcription factor ORFs with unique 24-bp barcodes. Barcodes facilitate identification of transcription factors in pooled screens.
Depositing lab: Feng Zhang. Depositing organization: Broad Institute. Publication: A transcription factor atlas of directed differentiation. Joung J, Ma S, Tay T, Geiger-Schuller KR, Kirchgatterer PC, Verdine VK, Guo B, Arias-Garcia MA, Allen WE, Singh A, Kuksenko O, Abudayyeh OO, Gootenberg JS, Fu Z, Macrae RK, Buenrostro JD, Regev A, Zhang F. Cell. 2023 Jan 5;186(1):209-229.e26. doi: 10.1016/j.cell.2022.11.026. PubMed 36608654.
Backbone
  Vector backbone: pLX_TRC317
  Backbone manufacturer: Broad Institute Genetic Perturbation Platform
  Backbone size w/o insert (bp): 8264
  Vector type: Mammalian Expression, Lentiviral
  Selectable markers: Puromycin
Growth in bacteria
  Bacterial resistance: Ampicillin, 100 μg/mL
  Growth temperature: 37°C
  Growth strain: NEB Stable
  Copy number: High Copy
Gene/Insert
  Gene/Insert name: TULP4
  Species: H. sapiens (human)
  Insert size (bp): 4733
  Entrez Gene: TULP4 (a.k.a. TUSP)
  Promoter: EF1a
  Cloning method: Unknown
  Sequencing primers: 5′ GGGTGGAGACTGAAGTTAGGCCAG; 3′ CACATAGCGTAAAAGGAGCAACATAG
Terms and licenses: Academic/Nonprofit Terms; Industry Terms: Not Available to Industry
Depositor comments: XM_017011069,XM_017011070,NM_020245,ENST00000367097 . The transcription factor ORF portion of this plasmid was synthesized by Genewiz. Please test multiple small colonies in case of plasmid recombination. To make this collection available in a timely manner, a portion of this collection was not fully sequenced by Addgene. If an Addgene verified full plasmid sequence is not available, please contact us prior to placing an order to request the full sequence.
How to cite: TFORF0006 was a gift from Feng Zhang (Addgene plasmid # 142526 ; http://n2t.net/addgene:142526 ; RRID:Addgene_142526)
