[The description below was written by a language model from this plasmid's Addgene catalogue record and pLannotate feature annotations shown in this document.]
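Description:
TFORF0006 is a third-generation, self-inactivating lentiviral expression plasmid built on the pLX_TRC317 backbone. It belongs to a barcoded collection of human transcription factor ORFs and carries the open reading frame of human TULP4 (tubby-like protein 4, also called TUSP). The sequenced plasmid is about 13 kb. It is maintained in E. coli through a high-copy ColE1/pUC-type origin with ampicillin resistance (β-lactamase), and it also contains an f1 origin and remnants of a lac/lacZα cloning region. The depositor warns that the plasmid can recombine, as is common for LTR-containing vectors, and notes that the ORF portion was made by gene synthesis.

The viral genome is transcribed in packaging cells from an RSV promoter fused to a truncated HIV-1 5′ LTR. This is followed by the Ψ packaging signal with a gag fragment and by the RRE for Rev-dependent nuclear export. Next comes an SV40 early promoter/origin driving puromycin N-acetyltransferase for selection of transduced mammalian cells, and then a cPPT/CTS element that aids nuclear import. The EF-1α promoter then drives constitutive expression of the roughly 4.6 kb TULP4 coding sequence. Downstream are a short U6 promoter fragment, a WPRE that enhances transcript stability and expression, the ΔU3 3′ LTR, and an SV40 polyadenylation signal.

According to the record, each ORF in the collection is paired with a unique 24-bp barcode, although the barcode is not annotated in the feature table. The barcode allows the overexpressed factor to be identified by sequencing in pooled screens, such as those aimed at directed cell differentiation.
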