Features (pLannotate 1.2.2; 31 found; start..end, strand, type, name):
      1..1179    +  promoter       EF-1α promoter: strong constitutive promoter for human elongation factor EF-1α
   1196..5824    +  CDS            TULP4: TULP4_HUMAN - Also known as KIAA1397, TUBL4, TUSP. Experimental evidence at protein level: Swiss-Prot protein existence level 1. May be a substrate-recognition component of a SCF-like ECS (Elongin-Cullin-SOCS-box protein) E3 ubiquitin ligase complex which mediates the ubiquitination and subsequent proteasomal degradation of target proteins. From Homo sapiens (Human).
   5840..5893    +  promoter       U6 promoter (fragment): RNA polymerase III promoter for human U6 snRNA
   5935..6523    +  misc_feature   WPRE: woodchuck hepatitis virus posttranscriptional regulatory element
   6574..6593    +  misc_feature   cPPT/CTS (fragment): central polypurine tract and central termination sequence of HIV-1
   6595..6828    +  LTR            3' LTR (ΔU3): self-inactivating 3' long terminal repeat (LTR) from HIV-1
   6906..7027    +  polyA_signal   SV40 poly(A) signal: SV40 polyadenylation signal
   7067..7202    +  rep_origin     SV40 ori: SV40 origin of replication
   7223..7241    -  promoter       T7 promoter: promoter for bacteriophage T7 RNA polymerase
   7249..7404    +  CDS            lacZα (fragment): LacZα fragment of β-galactosidase; lacZ fragment
   7409..7837    +  rep_origin     f1 ori (sequence partly withheld): f1 bacteriophage origin of replication; arrow indicates direction of (+) strand synthesis
   7890..7994    +  promoter       AmpR promoter: bla
   7995..8855    +  CDS            AmpR: β-lactamase; bla; confers resistance to ampicillin, carbenicillin, and related antibiotics
   9026..9614    +  rep_origin     ori: high-copy-number ColE1/pMB1/pBR322/pUC origin of replication
   9797..9889    +  CDS            lacI (fragment): lac repressor; lacI; The lac repressor binds to the lac operator to inhibit transcription in E. coli. This inhibition can be relieved by adding lactose or isopropyl-β-D-thiogalactopyranoside (IPTG).
   9902..9923    +  protein_bind   CAP binding site: CAP binding activates transcription in the presence of cAMP. E. coli catabolite activator protein
   9938..9968    +  promoter       lac promoter: promoter for the E. coli lac operon
   9972..9994    +  protein_bind   lac operator (fragment): The lac repressor binds to the lac operator to inhibit transcription in E. coli. This inhibition can be relieved by adding lactose or isopropyl-β-D-thiogalactopyranoside (IPTG). lac repressor encoded by lacI
  10037..10055   +  promoter       T3 promoter: promoter for bacteriophage T3 RNA polymerase
  10083..10309   +  promoter       RSV promoter: Rous sarcoma virus enhancer/promoter
  10310..10490   +  LTR            5' LTR (truncated): truncated 5' long terminal repeat (LTR) from HIV-1
  10537..10662   +  misc_feature   HIV-1 Ψ: packaging signal of human immunodeficiency virus type 1
  10646..11009   +  CDS            HIV-1 gag (fragment): gag protein from human immunodeficiency virus 1; gag
  11155..11388   +  misc_feature   RRE: The Rev response element (RRE) of HIV-1 allows for Rev-dependent mRNA export from the nucleus to the cytoplasm.
  11765..11791   +  CDS            Rev (fragment): human immunodeficiency virus 1 (HIV-1) Rev protein; rev; enhances nuclear export of unspliced and incompletely spliced viral mRNAs
  11798..11821   +  promoter       SV40 promoter (fragment): SV40 early promoter
  11822..11893   +  promoter       SV40 promoter (fragment): SV40 enhancer and early promoter
  11917..12052   +  rep_origin     SV40 ori: SV40 origin of replication
  12098..12694   +  CDS            PuroR (fragment): puromycin N-acetyltransferase; pac from Streptomyces; confers resistance to puromycin
  12743..12860   +  misc_feature   cPPT/CTS: central polypurine tract and central termination sequence of HIV-1
  12925..12991   +  CDS            small t antigen (fragment): SV40 (simian virus 40) small t antigen
>Addgene plasmid #142526 | TFORF0006 | addgene full sequence | sequence record 323917 | Addgene NGS Result
GGCTCCGGTGCCCGTCAGTGGGCAGAGCGCACATCGCCCACAGTCCCCGAGAAGTTGGGGGGAGGGGTCG
GCAATTGAACCGGTGCCTAGAGAAGGTGGCGCGGGGTAAACTGGGAAAGTGATGTCGTGTACTGGCTCCG
CCTTTTTCCCGAGGGTGGGGGAGAACCGTATATAAGTGCAGTAGTCGCCGTGAACGTTCTTTTTCGCAAC
GGGTTTGCCGCCAGAACACAGGTAAGTGCCGTGTGTGGTTCCCGCGGGCCTGGCCTCTTTACGGGTTATG
GCCCTTGCGTGCCTTGAATTACTTCCACCTGGCTGCAGTACGTGATTCTTGATCCCGAGCTTCGGGTTGG
AAGTGGGTGGGAGAGTTCGAGGCCTTGCGCTTAAGGAGCCCCTTCGCCTCGTGCTTGAGTTGAGGCCTGG
CCTGGGCGCTGGGGCCGCCGCGTGCGAATCTGGTGGCACCTTCGCGCCTGTCTCGCTGCTTTCGATAAGT
CTCTAGCCATTTAAAATTTTTGATGACCTGCTGCGACGCTTTTTTTCTGGCAAGATAGTCTTGTAAATGC
GGGCCAAGATCTGCACACTGGTATTTCGGTTTTTGGGGCCGCGGGCGGCGACGGGGCCCGTGCGTCCCAG
CGCACATGTTCGGCGAGGCGGGGCCTGCGAGCGCGGCCACCGAGAATCGGACGGGGGTAGTCTCAAGCTG
GCCGGCCTGCTCTGGTGCCTGGCCTCGCGCCGCCGTGTATCGCCCCGCCCTGGGCGGCAAGGCTGGCCCG
GTCGGCACCAGTTGCGTGAGCGGAAAGATGGCCGCTTCCCGGCCCTGCTGCAGGGAGCTCAAAATGGAGG
ACGCGGCGCTCGGGAGAGCGGGCGGGTGAGTCACCCACACAAAGGAAAAGGGCCTTTCCGTCCTCAGCCG
TCGCTTCATGTGACTCCACGGAGTACCGGGCGCCGTCCAGGCACCTCGATTAGTTCTCGAGCTTTTGGAG
TACGTCGTCTTTAGGTTGGGGGGAGGGGTTTTATGCGATGGAGTTTCCCCACACTGAGTGGGTGGAGACT
GAAGTTAGGCCAGCTTGGCACTTGATGTAATTCTCCTTGGAATTTGCCCTTTTTGAGTTTGGATCTTGGT
TCATTCTCAAGCCTCAGACAGTGGTTCAAAGTTTTTTTCTTCCATTTCAGGTGTCGTGAGGCTAGCACCG
CCACCATGTATGCAGCAGTGGAACATGGGCCTGTGCTTTGCAGCGATTCCAACATCCTGTGCCTGTCCTG
GAAGGGGCGTGTCCCCAAGAGTGAGAAGGAGAAGCCTGTGTGCAGGAGACGCTACTATGAGGAAGGCTGG
CTGGCCACGGGCAACGGGCGAGGAGTGGTTGGGGTGACTTTCACCTCTAGTCACTGTCGCAGGGACAGGA
GTACTCCACAGAGGATAAATTTCAACCTCCGGGGCCACAATAGCGAGGTTGTGCTGGTGAGGTGGAATGA
GCCCTACCAGAAACTGGCCACGTGCGATGCGGACGGAGGCATATTCGTGTGGATTCAGTACGAGGGCAGG
TGGTCTGTGGAGCTGGTCAACGACCGCGGGGCGCAGGTGAGTGATTTCACGTGGAGCCATGATGGAACTC
AAGCACTTATTTCCTATCGAGATGGGTTTGTCCTGGTTGGGTCTGTCAGTGGACAAAGACACTGGTCATC
CGAAATCAACTTGGAAAGTCAAATTACGTGTGGCATATGGACTCCTGACGACCAACAGGTGCTGTTTGGC
ACGGCCGATGGGCAGGTGATTGTCATGGATTGCCACGGCAGAATGCTGGCCCACGTCCTCTTGCACGAGT
CAGACGGTGTCCTCGGCATGTCCTGGAACTACCCGATCTTCCTGGTGGAGGACAGCAGCGAGAGCGACAC
GGACTCAGATGACTACGCCCCTCCCCAAGATGGTCCGGCAGCATATCCCATCCCAGTGCAGAACATCAAG
CCTCTGCTCACCGTCAGCTTCACCTCGGGAGACATCAGCTTAATGAACAACTACGATGACTTGTCTCCCA
CGGTCATCCGCTCAGGGCTGAAAGAGGTGGTAGCCCAGTGGTGCACACAGGGGGACTTGCTGGCAGTCGC
TGGGATGGAACGGCAGACCCAGCTTGGTGAGCTTCCCAATGGTCCCCTTCTGAAGAGTGCCATGGTCAAG
TTCTACAATGTTCGTGGGGAGCACATCTTCACACTGGACACTCTCGTGCAGCGCCCCATCATCTCCATCT
GCTGGGGTCACCGGGATTCGAGGCTGTTGATGGCATCAGGACCAGCCCTGTACGTGGTGCGTGTGGAGCA
CCGGGTGTCCAGCCTGCAGCTGCTGTGCCAGCAGGCCATCGCCAGCACCTTGCGTGAGGACAAGGACGTC
AGCAAGCTGACTCTGCCCCCCCGCCTCTGCTCCTACCTCTCCACTGCCTTCATCCCCACCATCAAGCCCC
CAATTCCAGATCCGAACAACATGAGAGACTTTGTCAGCTACCCATCAGCCGGCAACGAGCGGCTGCACTG
CACCATGAAGCGCACAGAGGACGACCCGGAGGTGGGCGGCCCGTGCTACACGCTCTACCTGGAGTACCTG
GGCGGGCTTGTGCCCATCCTCAAAGGGCGGCGCATCAGCAAGCTGCGGCCAGAGTTCGTCATCATGGACC
CGCGGACAGATAGCAAACCAGATGAAATCTATGGGAACAGCTTGATTTCTACTGTGATCGACAGCTGCAA
CTGCTCAGACTCCAGTGACATTGAGCTGAGTGATGACTGGGCTGCCAAGAAATCTCCCAAAATCTCCAGA
GCTAGCAAATCACCCAAACTCCCAAGGATCAGCATTGAGGCCCGCAAGTCACCCAAGCTGCCCCGGGCTG
CTCAGGAGCTCTCCCGGTCCCCACGGTTGCCCCTGCGCAAGCCCTCTGTGGGCTCGCCCAGCCTGACTCG
GAGAGAGTTTCCTTTTGAAGACATCACTCAGCACAACTATCTTGCTCAGGTCACGTCTAATATCTGGGGA
ACCAAATTTAAGATTGTGGGCTTGGCTGCTTTCCTGCCAACCAACCTCGGTGCAGTAATCTATAAAACCA
GCCTCCTGCATCTCCAGCCGCGGCAGATGACCATTTATCTCCCAGAAGTTCGGAAAATTTCCATGGACTA
TATTAATTTACCTGTCTTCAACCCAAATGTTTTCAGTGAAGATGAAGATGATTTACCAGTGACAGGAGCA
TCTGGTGTCCCTGAGAACAGCCCACCTTGTACCGTGAACATCCCTATTGCACCGATCCACAGCTCGGCTC
AGGCTATGTCCCCCACGCAGAGCATAGGGCTGGTGCAGTCCCTACTGGCCAATCAGAATGTGCAGCTAGA
TGTCCTGACCAACCAGACGACAGCTGTAGGGACAGCAGAACATGCAGGTGACAGTGCCACCCAGTACCCA
GTCTCCAACCGGTACTCCAATCCTGGACAGGTGATTTTCGGAAGCGTGGAAATGGGCCGCATCATTCAGA
ACCCCCCTCCACTGTCCCTGCCTCCCCCGCCGCAGGGGCCCATGCAGCTGTCCACGGTGGGCCATGGAGA
CCGAGACCACGAACACCTGCAGAAGTCAGCCAAGGCCCTGCGGCCAACACCGCAGCTGGCAGCTGAGGGG
GACGCAGTGGTCTTTAGTGCCCCCCAGGAGGTCCAGGTGACGAAGATAAACCCTCCACCCCCGTACCCAG
GAACCATCCCCGCTGCCCCCACCACAGCAGCACCCCCGCCCCCTCTGCCGCCCCCACAGCCCCCAGTGGA
TGTGTGCTTGAAGAAGGGCGACTTCTCCCTCTACCCCACGTCAGTGCACTACCAGACCCCCCTGGGCTAT
GAGAGGATCACCACCTTCGACAGCAGTGGCAACGTGGAGGAGGTGTGCCGGCCCCGCACCCGGATGCTGT
GCTCCCAGAACACGTACACCCTCCCCGGCCCGGGTAGCTCTGCCACCTTGAGGCTCACGGCCACTGAGAA
GAAGGTCCCTCAGCCCTGCAGCAGTGCCACCCTGAACCGCCTGACCGTCCCTCGCTACTCCATCCCCACC
GGGGACCCACCCCCGTATCCTGAAATTGCCAGCCAGCTGGCCCAGGGGCGGGGGGCTGCCCAGAGGTCCG
ACAATAGCCTCATCCACGCTACCCTGCGGAGGAACAACCGTGAGGCTACGCTCAAGATGGCCCAGCTGGC
CGACAGCCCGCGGGCCCCCCTGCAGCCCCTGGCCAAGTCCAAGGGCGGGCCCGGGGGGGTGGTGACACAG
CTCCCAGCGCGGCCCCCACCTGCCCTGTACACCTGCAGTCAGTGCAGTGGCACAGGGCCCAGCTCACAGC
CCGGAGCCTCCCTGGCCCATACCGCCAGCGCCTCCCCGTTGGCCTCCCAGTCCTCCTACAGCCTCCTGAG
CCCACCCGACAGCGCCCGCGACCGCACCGACTACGTCAACTCGGCCTTCACGGAGGACGAGGCCCTGTCC
CAGCACTGTCAGCTTGAGAAGCCCTTGAGGCACCCTCCCCTGCCTGAAGCTGCTGTCACCCTGAAACGGC
CACCCCCTTACCAGTGGGACCCCATGCTGGGTGAGGATGTTTGGGTTCCTCAAGAAAGGACAGCACAGAC
TTCAGGGCCCAACCCCTTAAAACTGTCCTCTCTGATGCTGAGTCAGGGCCAGCACCTGGACGTGTCCCGA
CTGCCCTTCATCTCCCCCAAGTCTCCTGCCAGCCCCACTGCCACTTTCCAAACAGGCTATGGGATGGGAG
TGCCATATCCAGGAAGCTATAACAACCCCCCTTTGCCTGGAGTGCAGGCTCCCTGCTCTCCCAAAGATGC
CCTGTCCCCAACGCAGTTTGCACAACAGGAGCCTGCTGTGGTCCTTCAGCCGCTGTACCCACCCAGCCTC
TCCTATTGCACCCTGCCCCCCATGTACCCAGGAAGCAGCACGTGCTCTAGTTTACAGCTGCCACCTGTCG
CCTTGCATCCATGGAGTTCCTACAGCGCCTGCCCGCCCATGCAGAACCCCCAGGGCACTCTCCCCCCAAA
GCCACACTTGGTGGTGGAGAAGCCCCTTGTGTCCCCACCACCTGCCGACCTCCAAAGCCACTTGGGCACA
GAGGTGATGGTAGAGACTGCAGACAACTTCCAGGAAGTCCTCTCCCTGACCGAAAGCCCAGTCCCCCAGC
GGACAGAAAAATTTGGAAAGAAGAACCGGAAGCGCCTGGACAGCCGAGCAGAAGAAGGCAGCGTTCAGGC
CATCACTGAGGGCAAAGTGAAGAAGGAGGCTAGGACTTTGAGTGACTTTAATTCCCTAATCTCCAGCCCA
CACCTGGGGAGAGAGAAGAAGAAAGTGAAGAGTCAGAAAGACCAACTGAAGTCAAAGAAGTTGAATAAGA
CAAACGAGTTCCAGGACAGCTCCGAGAGCGAGCCTGAGCTGTTCATCAGCGGGGATGAGCTCATGAACCA
GAGCCAGGGCAGCAGAAAGGGCTGGAAAAGCAAGCGCTCCCCACGGGCCGCCGGCGAGCTGGAGGAGGCC
AAGTGCCGGCGGGCCAGTGAGAAGGAGGACGGGCGGCTGGGCAGCCAAGGCTTCGTGTACGTGATGGCCA
ACAAGCAGCCGCTGTGGAACGAGGCCACCCAGGTCTACCAGCTGGACTTCGGGGGGCGGGTGACCCAGGA
GTCCGCCAAGAACTTCCAGATTGAGTTAGAGGGGCGGCAGGTGATGCAGTTTGGACGGATTGATGGCAGT
GCGTACATTCTAGACTTCCAGTATCCGTTCTCAGCCGTGCAGGCCTTTGCAGTTGCCCTGGCCAACGTGA
CTCAGCGCCTCAAATAGTAATGAACTAGTCCGTAACTTGAAAGTATTTCGATTTCTTGGCTTTATATATC
TTGTGGAAAGGACGATAACACAGTGCGGCGCTCCCGCGTACGCGTTAAGTCGACAATCAACCTCTGGATT
ACAAAATTTGTGAAAGATTGACTGGTATTCTTAACTATGTTGCTCCTTTTACGCTATGTGGATACGCTGC
TTTAATGCCTTTGTATCATGCTATTGCTTCCCGTATGGCTTTCATTTTCTCCTCCTTGTATAAATCCTGG
TTGCTGTCTCTTTATGAGGAGTTGTGGCCCGTTGTCAGGCAACGTGGCGTGGTGTGCACTGTGTTTGCTG
ACGCAACCCCCACTGGTTGGGGCATTGCCACCACCTGTCAGCTCCTTTCCGGGACTTTCGCTTTCCCCCT
CCCTATTGCCACGGCGGAACTCATCGCCGCCTGCCTTGCCCGCTGCTGGACAGGGGCTCGGCTGTTGGGC
ACTGACAATTCCGTGGTGTTGTCGGGGAAATCATCGTCCTTTCCTTGGCTGCTCGCCTGTGTTGCCACCT
GGATTCTGCGCGGGACGTCCTTCTGCTACGTCCCTTCGGCCCTCAATCCAGCGGACCTTCCTTCCCGCGG
CCTGCTGCCGGCTCTGCGGCCTCTTCCGCGTCTTCGCCTTCGCCCTCAGACGAGTCGGATCTCCCTTTGG
GCCGCCTCCCCGCGTCGACTTTAAGACCAATGACTTACAAGGCAGCTGTAGATCTTAGCCACTTTTTAAA
AGAAAAGGGGGGACTGGAAGGGCTAATTCACTCCCAACGAAGACAAGATCTGCTTTTTGCTTGTACTGGG
TCTCTCTGGTTAGACCAGATCTGAGCCTGGGAGCTCTCTGGCTAACTAGGGAACCCACTGCTTAAGCCTC
AATAAAGCTTGCCTTGAGTGCTTCAAGTAGTGTGTGCCCGTCTGTTGTGTGACTCTGGTAACTAGAGATC
CCTCAGACCCTTTTAGTCAGTGTGGAAAATCTCTAGCAGTACGTATAGTAGTTCATGTCATCTTATTATT
CAGTATTTATAACTTGCAAAGAAATGAATATCAGAGAGTGAGAGGAACTTGTTTATTGCAGCTTATAATG
GTTACAAATAAAGCAATAGCATCACAAATTTCACAAATAAAGCATTTTTTTCACTGCATTCTAGTTGTGG
TTTGTCCAAACTCATCAATGTATCTTATCATGTCTGGCTCTAGCTATCCCGCCCCTAACTCCGCCCATCC
CGCCCCTAACTCCGCCCAGTTCCGCCCATTCTCCGCCCCATGGCTGACTAATTTTTTTTATTTATGCAGA
GGCCGAGGCCGCCTCGGCCTCTGAGCTATTCCAGAAGTAGTGAGGAGGCTTTTTTGGAGGCCTAGGGACG
TACCCAATTCGCCCTATAGTGAGTCGTATTACGCGCGCTCACTGGCCGTCGTTTTACAACGTCGTGACTG
GGAAAACCCTGGCGTTACCCAACTTAATCGCCTTGCAGCACATCCCCCTTTCGCCAGCTGGCGTAATAGC
GAAGAGGCCCGCACCGATCGCCCTTCCCAACAGTTGCGCAGCCTGAATGGCGAATGGG
[124 nt withheld, positions 7409-7532]
C
[91 nt withheld, positions 7534-7624]
A
[49 nt withheld, positions 7626-7674]
CCTTTGACGTTGGAGTCCACGTTCTTT
[37 nt withheld, positions 7702-7738]
ACCCTATCTCGGTCTATTCTTTTGATTTATAAGGGATTTTGCCGATTTCGGCCTATTGGTTAAAAAATGA
GCTGATTTAACAAAAATTTAACGCGAATTTTAACAAAATATTAACGCTTACAATTTAGGTGGCACTTTTC
GGGGAAATGTGCGCGGAACCCCTATTTGTTTATTTTTCTAAATACATTCAAATATGTATCCGCTCATGAG
ACAATAACCCTGATAAATGCTTCAATAATATTGAAAAAGGAAGAGTATGAGTATTCAACATTTCCGTGTC
GCCCTTATTCCCTTTTTTGCGGCATTTTGCCTTCCTGTTTTTGCTCACCCAGAAACGCTGGTGAAAGTAA
AAGATGCTGAAGATCAGTTGGGTGCACGAGTGGGTTACATCGAACTGGATCTCAACAGCGGTAAGATCCT
TGAGAGTTTTCGCCCCGAAGAACGTTTTCCAATGATGAGCACTTTTAAAGTTCTGCTATGTGGCGCGGTA
TTATCCCGTATTGACGCCGGGCAAGAGCAACTCGGTCGCCGCATACACTATTCTCAGAATGACTTGGTTG
AGTACTCACCAGTCACAGAAAAGCATCTTACGGATGGCATGACAGTAAGAGAATTATGCAGTGCTGCCAT
AACCATGAGTGATAACACTGCGGCCAACTTACTTCTGACAACGATCGGAGGACCGAAGGAGCTAACCGCT
TTTTTGCACAACATGGGGGATCATGTAACTCGCCTTGATCGTTGGGAACCGGAGCTGAATGAAGCCATAC
CAAACGACGAGCGTGACACCACGATGCCTGTAGCAATGGCAACAACGTTGCGCAAACTATTAACTGGCGA
ACTACTTACTCTAGCTTCCCGGCAACAATTAATAGACTGGATGGAGGCGGATAAAGTTGCAGGACCACTT
CTGCGCTCGGCCCTTCCGGCTGGCTGGTTTATTGCTGATAAATCTGGAGCCGGTGAGCGTGGGTCTCGCG
GTATCATTGCAGCACTGGGGCCAGATGGTAAGCCCTCCCGTATCGTAGTTATCTACACGACGGGGAGTCA
GGCAACTATGGATGAACGAAATAGACAGATCGCTGAGATAGGTGCCTCACTGATTAAGCATTGGTAACTG
TCAGACCAAGTTTACTCATATATACTTTAGATTGATTTAAAACTTCATTTTTAATTTAAAAGGATCTAGG
TGAAGATCCTTTTTGATAATCTCATGACCAAAATCCCTTAACGTGAGTTTTCGTTCCACTGAGCGTCAGA
CCCCGTAGAAAAGATCAAAGGATCTTCTTGAGATCCTTTTTTTCTGCGCGTAATCTGCTGCTTGCAAACA
AAAAAACCACCGCTACCAGCGGTGGTTTGTTTGCCGGATCAAGAGCTACCAACTCTTTTTCCGAAGGTAA
CTGGCTTCAGCAGAGCGCAGATACCAAATACTGTTCTTCTAGTGTAGCCGTAGTTAGGCCACCACTTCAA
GAACTCTGTAGCACCGCCTACATACCTCGCTCTGCTAATCCTGTTACCAGTGGCTGCTGCCAGTGGCGAT
AAGTCGTGTCTTACCGGGTTGGACTCAAGACGATAGTTACCGGATAAGGCGCAGCGGTCGGGCTGAACGG
GGGGTTCGTGCACACAGCCCAGCTTGGAGCGAACGACCTACACCGAACTGAGATACCTACAGCGTGAGCT
ATGAGAAAGCGCCACGCTTCCCGAAGGGAGAAAGGCGGACAGGTATCCGGTAAGCGGCAGGGTCGGAACA
GGAGAGCGCACGAGGGAGCTTCCAGGGGGAAACGCCTGGTATCTTTATAGTCCTGTCGGGTTTCGCCACC
TCTGACTTGAGCGTCGATTTTTGTGATGCTCGTCAGGGGGGCGGAGCCTATGGAAAAACGCCAGCAACGC
GGCCTTTTTACGGTTCCTGGCCTTTTGCTGGCCTTTTGCTCACATGTTCTTTCCTGCGTTATCCCCTGAT
TCTGTGGATAACCGTATTACCGCCTTTGAGTGAGCTGATACCGCTCGCCGCAGCCGAACGACCGAGCGCA
GCGAGTCAGTGAGCGAGGAAGCGGAAGAGCGCCCAATACGCAAACCGCCTCTCCCCGCGCGTTGGCCGAT
TCATTAATGCAGCTGGCACGACAGGTTTCCCGACTGGAAAGCGGGCAGTGAGCGCAACGCAATTAATGTG
AGTTAGCTCACTCATTAGGCACCCCAGGCTTTACACTTTATGCTTCCGGCTCGTATGTTGTGTGGAATTG
TGAGCGGATAACAATTTCACACAGGAAACAGCTATGACCATGATTACGCCAAGCGCGCAATTAACCCTCA
CTAAAGGGAACAAAAGCTGGAGCTGCAAGCTTAATGTAGTCTTATGCAATACTCTTGTAGTCTTGCAACA
TGGTAACGATGAGTTAGCAACATGCCTTACAAGGAGAGAAAAAGCACCGTGCATGCCGATTGGTGGAAGT
AAGGTGGTACGATCGTGCCTTATTAGGAAGGCAACAGACGGGTCTGACATGGATTGGACGAACCACTGAA
TTGCCGCATTGCAGAGATATTGTATTTAAGTGCCTAGCTCGATACATAAACGGGTCTCTCTGGTTAGACC
AGATCTGAGCCTGGGAGCTCTCTGGCTAACTAGGGAACCCACTGCTTAAGCCTCAATAAAGCTTGCCTTG
AGTGCTTCAAGTAGTGTGTGCCCGTCTGTTGTGTGACTCTGGTAACTAGAGATCCCTCAGACCCTTTTAG
TCAGTGTGGAAAATCTCTAGCAGTGGCGCCCGAACAGGGACTTGAAAGCGAAAGGGAAACCAGAGGAGCT
CTCTCGACGCAGGACTCGGCTTGCTGAAGCGCGCACGGCAAGAGGCGAGGGGCGGCGACTGGTGAGTACG
CCAAAAATTTTGACTAGCGGAGGCTAGAAGGAGAGAGATGGGTGCGAGAGCGTCAGTATTAAGCGGGGGA
GAATTAGATCGCGATGGGAAAAAATTCGGTTAAGGCCAGGGGGAAAGAAAAAATATAAATTAAAACATAT
AGTATGGGCAAGCAGGGAGCTAGAACGATTCGCAGTTAATCCTGGCCTGTTAGAAACATCAGAAGGCTGT
AGACAAATACTGGGACAGCTACAACCATCCCTTCAGACAGGATCAGAAGAACTTAGATCATTATATAATA
CAGTAGCAACCCTCTATTGTGTGCATCAAAGGATAGAGATAAAAGACACCAAGGAAGCTTTAGACAAGAT
AGAGGAAGAGCAAAACAAAAGTAAGACCACCGCACAGCAAGCGGCCGCTGATCTTCAGACCTGGAGGAGG
AGATATGAGGGACAATTGGAGAAGTGAATTATATAAATATAAAGTAGTAAAAATTGAACCATTAGGAGTA
GCACCCACCAAGGCAAAGAGAAGAGTGGTGCAGAGAGAAAAAAGAGCAGTGGGAATAGGAGCTTTGTTCC
TTGGGTTCTTGGGAGCAGCAGGAAGCACTATGGGCGCAGCGTCAATGACGCTGACGGTACAGGCCAGACA
ATTATTGTCTGGTATAGTGCAGCAGCAGAACAATTTGCTGAGGGCTATTGAGGCGCAACAGCATCTGTTG
CAACTCACAGTCTGGGGCATCAAGCAGCTCCAGGCAAGAATCCTGGCTGTGGAAAGATACCTAAAGGATC
AACAGCTCCTGGGGATTTGGGGTTGCTCTGGAAAACTCATTTGCACCACTGCTGTGCCTTGGAATGCTAG
TTGGAGTAATAAATCTCTGGAACAGATTTGGAATCACACGACCTGGATGGAGTGGGACAGAGAAATTAAC
AATTACACAAGCTTAATACACTCCTTAATTGAAGAATCGCAAAACCAGCAAGAAAAGAATGAACAAGAAT
TATTGGAATTAGATAAATGGGCAAGTTTGTGGAATTGGTTTAACATAACAAATTGGCTGTGGTATATAAA
ATTATTCATAATGATAGTAGGAGGCTTGGTAGGTTTAAGAATAGTTTTTGCTGTACTTTCTATAGTGAAT
AGAGTTAGGCAGGGATATTCACCATTATCGTTTCAGACCCACCTCCCAACCCCGAGGGGACCCATGCATT
GCATCTCAATTAGTCAGCAACCAGGTGTGGAAAGTCCCCAGGCTCCCCAGCAGGCAGAAGTATGCAAAGC
ATGCGTCTCAATTAGTCAGCAACCATAGTCCCGCCCCTAACTCCGCCCATCCCGCCCCTAACTCCGCCCA
GTTCCGCCCATTCTCCGCCCCATGGCTGACTAATTTTTTTTATTTATGCAGAGGCCGAGGCCGCCTCGGC
CTCTGAGCTATTCCAGAAGTAGTGAGGAGGCTTTTTTGGAGGCCTAGGCTTTTGCAAAAAGCTTTCTAGA
GGTACCACCGGAGCTTACCATGACCGAGTACAAGCCCACGGTGCGCCTCGCCACCCGCGACGACGTCCCC
AGGGCCGTACGCACCCTCGCCGCCGCGTTCGCCGACTACCCCGCCACGCGCCACACCGTCGATCCGGACC
GCCACATCGAGCGGGTCACCGAGCTGCAAGAACTCTTCCTCACGCGCGTCGGGCTCGACATCGGCAAGGT
GTGGGTCGCGGACGACGGCGCCGCCGTGGCGGTCTGGACCACGCCGGAGAGCGTCGAAGCGGGGGCGGTG
TTCGCCGAGATCGGCCCGCGCATGGCCGAGTTGAGCGGTTCCCGGCTGGCCGCGCAGCAACAGATGGAAG
GCCTCCTGGCGCCGCACCGGCCCAAGGAGCCCGCGTGGTTCCTGGCCACCGTCGGCGTCTCGCCCGACCA
CCAGGGCAAGGGTCTGGGCAGCGCCGTCGTGCTCCCCGGAGTGGAGGCGGCCGAGCGCGCCGGGGTGCCC
GCCTTCCTGGAGACCTCCGCGCCCCGCAACCTCCCCTTCTACGAGCGGCTCGGCTTCACCGTCACCGCCG
ACGTCGAGGTGCCCGAAGGACCGCGCACCTGGTGCATGACCCGCAAGCCCGGTGCCAGTTAACGAATTCT
AGATCTTGAGACAAATGGCAGTATTCATCCACAATTTTAAAAGAAAAGGGGGGATTGGGGGGTACAGTGC
AGGGGAAAGAATAGTAGACATAATAGCAACAGACATACAAACTAAAGAATTACAAAAACAAATTACAAAA
ATTCAAAATTTTCGGGTTTATTACAGGGACAGCAGAGATCCACTTTGGCGCCGGCTCGAGGCCTGCAGGT
GCAAAGATGGATAAAGTTTTAAACAGAGAGGAATCTTTGCAGCTAATGGACCTTCTAGGTCTTGAAAGGA
GTGGGAATT
