>Addgene plasmid #142526 | TFORF0006 | depositor partial sequence | sequence record 279716 | Insert
ACCGCCACCATGTATGCAGCAGTGGAACATGGGCCTGTGCTTTGCAGCGATTCCAACATCCTGTGCCTGT
CCTGGAAGGGGCGTGTCCCCAAGAGTGAGAAGGAGAAGCCTGTGTGCAGGAGACGCTACTATGAGGAAGG
CTGGCTGGCCACGGGCAACGGGCGAGGAGTGGTTGGGGTGACTTTCACCTCTAGTCACTGTCGCAGGGAC
AGGAGTACTCCACAGAGGATAAATTTCAACCTCCGGGGCCACAATAGCGAGGTTGTGCTGGTGAGGTGGA
ATGAGCCCTACCAGAAACTGGCCACGTGCGATGCGGACGGAGGCATATTCGTGTGGATTCAGTACGAGGG
CAGGTGGTCTGTGGAGCTGGTCAACGACCGCGGGGCGCAGGTGAGTGATTTCACGTGGAGCCATGATGGA
ACTCAAGCACTTATTTCCTATCGAGATGGGTTTGTCCTGGTTGGGTCTGTCAGTGGACAAAGACACTGGT
CATCCGAAATCAACTTGGAAAGTCAAATTACGTGTGGCATATGGACTCCTGACGACCAACAGGTGCTGTT
TGGCACGGCCGATGGGCAGGTGATTGTCATGGATTGCCACGGCAGAATGCTGGCCCACGTCCTCTTGCAC
GAGTCAGACGGTGTCCTCGGCATGTCCTGGAACTACCCGATCTTCCTGGTGGAGGACAGCAGCGAGAGCG
ACACGGACTCAGATGACTACGCCCCTCCCCAAGATGGTCCGGCAGCATATCCCATCCCAGTGCAGAACAT
CAAGCCTCTGCTCACCGTCAGCTTCACCTCGGGAGACATCAGCTTAATGAACAACTACGATGACTTGTCT
CCCACGGTCATCCGCTCAGGGCTGAAAGAGGTGGTAGCCCAGTGGTGCACACAGGGGGACTTGCTGGCAG
TCGCTGGGATGGAACGGCAGACCCAGCTTGGTGAGCTTCCCAATGGTCCCCTTCTGAAGAGTGCCATGGT
CAAGTTCTACAATGTTCGTGGGGAGCACATCTTCACACTGGACACTCTCGTGCAGCGCCCCATCATCTCC
ATCTGCTGGGGTCACCGGGATTCGAGGCTGTTGATGGCATCAGGACCAGCCCTGTACGTGGTGCGTGTGG
AGCACCGGGTGTCCAGCCTGCAGCTGCTGTGCCAGCAGGCCATCGCCAGCACCTTGCGTGAGGACAAGGA
CGTCAGCAAGCTGACTCTGCCCCCCCGCCTCTGCTCCTACCTCTCCACTGCCTTCATCCCCACCATCAAG
CCCCCAATTCCAGATCCGAACAACATGAGAGACTTTGTCAGCTACCCATCAGCCGGCAACGAGCGGCTGC
ACTGCACCATGAAGCGCACAGAGGACGACCCGGAGGTGGGCGGCCCGTGCTACACGCTCTACCTGGAGTA
CCTGGGCGGGCTTGTGCCCATCCTCAAAGGGCGGCGCATCAGCAAGCTGCGGCCAGAGTTCGTCATCATG
GACCCGCGGACAGATAGCAAACCAGATGAAATCTATGGGAACAGCTTGATTTCTACTGTGATCGACAGCT
GCAACTGCTCAGACTCCAGTGACATTGAGCTGAGTGATGACTGGGCTGCCAAGAAATCTCCCAAAATCTC
CAGAGCTAGCAAATCACCCAAACTCCCAAGGATCAGCATTGAGGCCCGCAAGTCACCCAAGCTGCCCCGG
GCTGCTCAGGAGCTCTCCCGGTCCCCACGGTTGCCCCTGCGCAAGCCCTCTGTGGGCTCGCCCAGCCTGA
CTCGGAGAGAGTTTCCTTTTGAAGACATCACTCAGCACAACTATCTTGCTCAGGTCACGTCTAATATCTG
GGGAACCAAATTTAAGATTGTGGGCTTGGCTGCTTTCCTGCCAACCAACCTCGGTGCAGTAATCTATAAA
ACCAGCCTCCTGCATCTCCAGCCGCGGCAGATGACCATTTATCTCCCAGAAGTTCGGAAAATTTCCATGG
ACTATATTAATTTACCTGTCTTCAACCCAAATGTTTTCAGTGAAGATGAAGATGATTTACCAGTGACAGG
AGCATCTGGTGTCCCTGAGAACAGCCCACCTTGTACCGTGAACATCCCTATTGCACCGATCCACAGCTCG
GCTCAGGCTATGTCCCCCACGCAGAGCATAGGGCTGGTGCAGTCCCTACTGGCCAATCAGAATGTGCAGC
TAGATGTCCTGACCAACCAGACGACAGCTGTAGGGACAGCAGAACATGCAGGTGACAGTGCCACCCAGTA
CCCAGTCTCCAACCGGTACTCCAATCCTGGACAGGTGATTTTCGGAAGCGTGGAAATGGGCCGCATCATT
CAGAACCCCCCTCCACTGTCCCTGCCTCCCCCGCCGCAGGGGCCCATGCAGCTGTCCACGGTGGGCCATG
GAGACCGAGACCACGAACACCTGCAGAAGTCAGCCAAGGCCCTGCGGCCAACACCGCAGCTGGCAGCTGA
GGGGGACGCAGTGGTCTTTAGTGCCCCCCAGGAGGTCCAGGTGACGAAGATAAACCCTCCACCCCCGTAC
CCAGGAACCATCCCCGCTGCCCCCACCACAGCAGCACCCCCGCCCCCTCTGCCGCCCCCACAGCCCCCAG
TGGATGTGTGCTTGAAGAAGGGCGACTTCTCCCTCTACCCCACGTCAGTGCACTACCAGACCCCCCTGGG
CTATGAGAGGATCACCACCTTCGACAGCAGTGGCAACGTGGAGGAGGTGTGCCGGCCCCGCACCCGGATG
CTGTGCTCCCAGAACACGTACACCCTCCCCGGCCCGGGTAGCTCTGCCACCTTGAGGCTCACGGCCACTG
AGAAGAAGGTCCCTCAGCCCTGCAGCAGTGCCACCCTGAACCGCCTGACCGTCCCTCGCTACTCCATCCC
CACCGGGGACCCACCCCCGTATCCTGAAATTGCCAGCCAGCTGGCCCAGGGGCGGGGGGCTGCCCAGAGG
TCCGACAATAGCCTCATCCACGCTACCCTGCGGAGGAACAACCGTGAGGCTACGCTCAAGATGGCCCAGC
TGGCCGACAGCCCGCGGGCCCCCCTGCAGCCCCTGGCCAAGTCCAAGGGCGGGCCCGGGGGGGTGGTGAC
ACAGCTCCCAGCGCGGCCCCCACCTGCCCTGTACACCTGCAGTCAGTGCAGTGGCACAGGGCCCAGCTCA
CAGCCCGGAGCCTCCCTGGCCCATACCGCCAGCGCCTCCCCGTTGGCCTCCCAGTCCTCCTACAGCCTCC
TGAGCCCACCCGACAGCGCCCGCGACCGCACCGACTACGTCAACTCGGCCTTCACGGAGGACGAGGCCCT
GTCCCAGCACTGTCAGCTTGAGAAGCCCTTGAGGCACCCTCCCCTGCCTGAAGCTGCTGTCACCCTGAAA
CGGCCACCCCCTTACCAGTGGGACCCCATGCTGGGTGAGGATGTTTGGGTTCCTCAAGAAAGGACAGCAC
AGACTTCAGGGCCCAACCCCTTAAAACTGTCCTCTCTGATGCTGAGTCAGGGCCAGCACCTGGACGTGTC
CCGACTGCCCTTCATCTCCCCCAAGTCTCCTGCCAGCCCCACTGCCACTTTCCAAACAGGCTATGGGATG
GGAGTGCCATATCCAGGAAGCTATAACAACCCCCCTTTGCCTGGAGTGCAGGCTCCCTGCTCTCCCAAAG
ATGCCCTGTCCCCAACGCAGTTTGCACAACAGGAGCCTGCTGTGGTCCTTCAGCCGCTGTACCCACCCAG
CCTCTCCTATTGCACCCTGCCCCCCATGTACCCAGGAAGCAGCACGTGCTCTAGTTTACAGCTGCCACCT
GTCGCCTTGCATCCATGGAGTTCCTACAGCGCCTGCCCGCCCATGCAGAACCCCCAGGGCACTCTCCCCC
CAAAGCCACACTTGGTGGTGGAGAAGCCCCTTGTGTCCCCACCACCTGCCGACCTCCAAAGCCACTTGGG
CACAGAGGTGATGGTAGAGACTGCAGACAACTTCCAGGAAGTCCTCTCCCTGACCGAAAGCCCAGTCCCC
CAGCGGACAGAAAAATTTGGAAAGAAGAACCGGAAGCGCCTGGACAGCCGAGCAGAAGAAGGCAGCGTTC
AGGCCATCACTGAGGGCAAAGTGAAGAAGGAGGCTAGGACTTTGAGTGACTTTAATTCCCTAATCTCCAG
CCCACACCTGGGGAGAGAGAAGAAGAAAGTGAAGAGTCAGAAAGACCAACTGAAGTCAAAGAAGTTGAAT
AAGACAAACGAGTTCCAGGACAGCTCCGAGAGCGAGCCTGAGCTGTTCATCAGCGGGGATGAGCTCATGA
ACCAGAGCCAGGGCAGCAGAAAGGGCTGGAAAAGCAAGCGCTCCCCACGGGCCGCCGGCGAGCTGGAGGA
GGCCAAGTGCCGGCGGGCCAGTGAGAAGGAGGACGGGCGGCTGGGCAGCCAAGGCTTCGTGTACGTGATG
GCCAACAAGCAGCCGCTGTGGAACGAGGCCACCCAGGTCTACCAGCTGGACTTCGGGGGGCGGGTGACCC
AGGAGTCCGCCAAGAACTTCCAGATTGAGTTAGAGGGGCGGCAGGTGATGCAGTTTGGACGGATTGATGG
CAGTGCGTACATTCTAGACTTCCAGTATCCGTTCTCAGCCGTGCAGGCCTTTGCAGTTGCCCTGGCCAAC
GTGACTCAGCGCCTCAAATAGTAATGAACTAGTCCGTAACTTGAAAGTATTTCGATTTCTTGGCTTTATA
TATCTTGTGGAAAGGACGATAACACAGTGCGGCGCTCCCGCGT
