>Addgene plasmid #142526 | TFORF0006 | depositor partial sequence | sequence record 279717 | Barcode
TAACACAGTGCGGCGCTCCCGCGT
